Addgene plasmid #81494: pDONR223_FBXW7_p.A502V
Purpose: Gateway Donor vector containing FBXW7 , part of the Target Accelerator Plasmid Collection.
Depositing lab: Jesse Boehm & William Hahn & David Root. Depositing organization: Broad Institute. Publication: Systematic Functional Interrogation of Rare Cancer Variants Identifies Oncogenic Alleles. Kim E, Ilic N, Shrestha Y, Zou L, Kamburov A, Zhu C, Yang X, Lubonja R, Tran N, Nguyen C, Lawrence MS, Piccioni F, Bagul M, Doench JG, Chouinard CR, Wu X, Hogstrom L, Natoli T, Tamayo P, Horn H, Corsello SM, Lage K, Root DE, Subramanian A, Golub TR, Getz G, Boehm JS, Hahn WC. Cancer Discov. 2016 Jul;6(7):714-26. doi: 10.1158/2159-8290.CD-16-0160. Epub 2016 May 4. PubMed 27147599.
Backbone
  Vector backbone: pDONR223
  Backbone manufacturer: Invitrogen
  Backbone size w/o insert (bp): 2790
  Vector type: Gateway Entry vector
Growth in bacteria
  Bacterial resistance: Spectinomycin, 50 μg/mL
  Growth temperature: 37°C
  Growth strain: DH5alpha
  Copy number: High Copy
Gene/Insert
  Gene/Insert name: FBXW7 (alt name: NM_033632.3)
  Species: H. sapiens (human)
  Mutation: A502V
  Entrez Gene: FBXW7 (a.k.a. AGO, CDC4, DEDHIL, FBW6, FBW7, FBX30, FBXO30, FBXW6, SEL-10, SEL10, hAgo, hCdc4)
  Promoter: None
  Cloning method: Gateway Cloning
  Sequencing primers: 5′ M13pUC-fwd; 3′ M13-Rev
Terms and licenses: Academic/Nonprofit Terms; Industry Terms: Not Available to Industry
Depositor comments: Open state: NO stop codon immediately follows insert
How to cite: pDONR223_FBXW7_p.A502V was a gift from Jesse Boehm & William Hahn & David Root (Addgene plasmid # 81494 ; http://n2t.net/addgene:81494 ; RRID:Addgene_81494)
