[The description below was written by a language model from this plasmid's Addgene catalogue record and pLannotate feature annotations shown in this document.]
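Description:
pDONR223_FBXW7_p.A502V is a Gateway entry clone built on the Invitrogen pDONR223 backbone, carrying the human FBXW7 open reading frame (reference transcript NM_033632.3) with the missense substitution A502V. It is a bacterial propagation plasmid of about 4.9 kb, maintained at high copy number in E. coli through a ColE1/pUC-type origin and selected with spectinomycin via the aadA aminoglycoside adenylyltransferase gene (SmR). That gene lies downstream of a fragment of a class 1 integron Pc promoter. Short remnants annotated as lacI, lacZα and a gentamicin resistance gene appear to be non-functional backbone fragments. The rrnB T1 and T2 terminators upstream of the cloning site insulate the insert from read-through transcription.

The FBXW7 coding sequence, roughly 2.1 kb, is flanked by two Gateway attL recombination sites. The automated annotation labels both as attL3, but they serve as the paired sites for the LR Clonase reaction. The insert has no promoter of its own, so the plasmid is not an expression construct. A T7 promoter is annotated just outside the downstream att site, in reverse orientation. The ORF is in the "open" configuration, with no stop codon immediately following the insert, so it can be fused in frame to C-terminal tags supplied by a destination vector.

The clone belongs to the Target Accelerator Plasmid Collection, a set of wild-type and mutant cancer gene alleles. It serves as a source for moving the FBXW7 A502V variant into expression vectors of choice, in order to test the functional consequences of rare cancer-associated variants.
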