Features (pLannotate 1.2.2; 12 found; start..end, strand, type, name):
    121..213     +  CDS            lacI (fragment): lac repressor; lacI; The lac repressor binds to the lac operator to inhibit transcription in E. coli. This inhibition can be relieved by adding lactose or isopropyl-β-D-thiogalactopyranoside (IPTG).
    268..295     -  terminator     rrnB T2 terminator: transcription terminator T2 from the E. coli rrnB gene
    427..470     +  terminator     rrnB T1 terminator: Escherichia coli rrnB; transcription terminator T1 from the E. coli rrnB gene
    517..553     -  CDS            lacZα (fragment): LacZα fragment of β-galactosidase; lacZ fragment
    570..665     +  protein_bind   attL3: mutant version of attL; recombination site for the Gateway® LR reaction LR Clonase™
    671..2791    +  CDS            FBXW7: FBXW7_HUMAN - Also known as FBW7 From Homo sapiens (Human).
   2796..2891    -  protein_bind   attL3: mutant version of attL; recombination site for the Gateway® LR reaction LR Clonase™
   2910..2928    -  promoter       T7 promoter: promoter for bacteriophage T7 RNA polymerase
   3118..3141    +  promoter       Pc promoter (fragment): intI1 (promoter lies within the coding sequence); class 1 integron promoter
   3317..3373    +  CDS            GmR (fragment): gentamycin acetyltransferase; aacC1; confers resistance to gentamycin
   3380..4171    +  CDS            SmR: aminoglycoside adenylyltransferase (Murphy, 1985); aadA; confers resistance to spectinomycin and streptomycin
   4264..4852    +  rep_origin     ori: high-copy-number ColE1/pMB1/pBR322/pUC origin of replication
>Addgene plasmid #81494 | pDONR223_FBXW7_p.A502V | addgene full sequence | sequence record 168604 | Addgene NGS result
CTTTCCTGCGTTATCCCCTGATTCTGTGGATAACCGTATTACCGCCTTTGAGTGAGCTGATACCGCTCGC
CGCAGCCGAACGACCGAGCGCAGCGAGTCAGTGAGCGAGGAAGCGGAAGAGCGCCCAATACGCAAACCGC
CTCTCCCCGCGCGTTGGCCGATTCATTAATGCAGCTGGCACGACAGGTTTCCCGACTGGAAAGCGGGCAG
TGAGCGCAACGCAATTAATACGCGTACCGCTAGCCAGGAAGAGTTTGTAGAAACGCAAAAAGGCCATCCG
TCAGGATGGCCTTCTGCTTAGTTTGATGCCTGGCAGTTTATGGCGGGCGTCCTGCCCGCCACCCTCCGGG
CCGTTGCTTCACAACGTTCAAATCCGCTCCCGGCGGATTTGTCCTACTCAGGAGAGCGTTCACCGACAAA
CAACAGATAAAACGAAAGGCCCAGTCTTCCGACTGAGCCTTTCGTTTTATTTGATGCCTGGCAGTTCCCT
ACTCTCGCGTTAACGCTAGCATGGATGTTTTCCCAGTCACGACGTTGTAAAACGACGGCCAGTCTTAAGC
TCGGGCCCCAAATAATGATTTTATTTTGACTGATAGTGACCTGTTCGTTGCAACAAATTGATGAGCAATG
CTTTTTTATAATGCCAACTTTGTACAAAAAAGTTGGCACCATGAATCAGGAACTGCTCTCTGTGGGCAGC
AAAAGACGACGAACTGGAGGCTCTCTGAGAGGTAACCCTTCCTCAAGCCAGGTAGATGAAGAACAGATGA
ATCGTGTGGTAGAGGAGGAACAGCAACAGCAACTCAGACAACAAGAGGAGGAGCACACTGCAAGGAATGG
TGAAGTTGTTGGAGTAGAACCTAGACCTGGAGGCCAAAATGATTCCCAGCAAGGACAGTTGGAAGAAAAC
AATAATAGATTTATTTCGGTAGATGAGGACTCCTCAGGAAACCAAGAAGAACAAGAGGAAGATGAAGAAC
ATGCTGGTGAACAAGATGAGGAGGATGAGGAGGAGGAGGAGATGGACCAGGAGAGTGACGATTTTGATCA
GTCTGATGATAGTAGCAGAGAAGATGAACATACACATACTAACAGTGTCACGAACTCCAGTAGTATTGTG
GACCTGCCCGTTCACCAACTCTCCTCCCCATTCTATACAAAAACAACAAAAATGAAAAGAAAGTTGGACC
ATGGTTCTGAGGTCCGCTCTTTTTCTTTGGGAAAGAAACCATGCAAAGTCTCAGAATATACAAGTACCAC
TGGGCTTGTACCATGTTCAGCAACACCAACAACTTTTGGGGACCTCAGAGCAGCCAATGGCCAAGGGCAA
CAACGACGCCGAATTACATCTGTCCAGCCACCTACAGGCCTCCAGGAATGGCTAAAAATGTTTCAGAGCT
GGAGTGGACCAGAGAAATTGCTTGCTTTAGATGAACTCATTGATAGTTGTGAACCAACACAAGTAAAACA
TATGATGCAAGTGATAGAACCCCAGTTTCAACGAGACTTCATTTCATTGCTCCCTAAAGAGTTGGCACTC
TATGTGCTTTCATTCCTGGAACCCAAAGACCTGCTACAAGCAGCTCAGACATGTCGCTACTGGAGAATTT
TGGCTGAAGACAACCTTCTCTGGAGAGAGAAATGCAAAGAAGAGGGGATTGATGAACCATTGCACATCAA
GAGAAGAAAAGTAATAAAACCAGGTTTCATACACAGTCCATGGAAAAGTGCATACATCAGACAGCACAGA
ATTGATACTAACTGGAGGCGAGGAGAACTCAAATCTCCTAAGGTGCTGAAAGGACATGATGATCATGTGA
TCACATGCTTACAGTTTTGTGGTAACCGAATAGTTAGTGGTTCTGATGACAACACTTTAAAAGTTTGGTC
AGCAGTCACAGGCAAATGTCTGAGAACATTAGTGGGACATACAGGTGGAGTATGGTCATCACAAATGAGA
GACAACATCATCATTAGTGGATCTACAGATCGGACACTCAAAGTGTGGAATGCAGAGACTGGAGAATGTA
TACACACCTTATATGGGCATACTTCCACTGTGCGTTGTATGCATCTTCATGAAAAAAGAGTTGTTAGCGG
TTCTCGAGATGCCACTCTTAGGGTTTGGGATATTGAGACAGGCCAGTGTTTACATGTTTTGATGGGTCAT
GTTGTAGCAGTCCGCTGTGTTCAATATGATGGCAGGAGGGTTGTTAGTGGAGCATATGATTTTATGGTAA
AGGTGTGGGATCCAGAGACTGAAACCTGTCTACACACGTTGCAGGGGCATACTAATAGAGTCTATTCATT
ACAGTTTGATGGTATCCATGTGGTGAGTGGATCTCTTGATACATCAATCCGTGTTTGGGATGTGGAGACA
GGGAATTGCATTCACACGTTAACAGGGCACCAGTCGTTAACAAGTGGAATGGAACTCAAAGACAATATTC
TTGTCTCTGGGAATGCAGATTCTACAGTTAAAATCTGGGATATCAAAACAGGACAGTGTTTACAAACATT
GCAAGGTCCCAACAAGCATCAGAGTGCTGTGACCTGTTTACAGTTCAACAAGAACTTTGTAATTACCAGC
TCAGATGATGGAACTGTAAAACTATGGGACTTGAAAACGGGTGAATTTATTCGAAACCTAGTCACATTGG
AGAGTGGGGGGAGTGGGGGAGTTGTGTGGCGGATCAGAGCCTCAAACACAAAGCTGGTGTGTGCAGTTGG
GAGTCGGAATGGGACTGAAGAAACCAAGCTGCTGGTGCTGGACTTTGATGTGGACATGAAGTTGCCAACT
TTCTTGTACAAAGTTGGCATTATAAGAAAGCATTGCTTATCAATTTGTTGCAACGAACAGGTCACTATCA
GTCAAAATAAAATCATTATTTGCCATCCAGCTGATATCCCCTATAGTGAGTCGTATTACATGGTCATAGC
TGTTTCCTGGCAGCTCTGGCCCGTGTCTCAAAATCTCTGATGTTACATTGCACAAGATAAAAATATATCA
TCATGCCTCCTCTAGACCAGCCAGGACAGAAATGCCTCGACTTCGCTGCTACCCAAGGTTGCCGGGTGAC
GCACACCGTGGAAACGGATGAAGGCACGAACCCAGTGGACATAAGCCTGTTCGGTTCGTAAGCTGTAATG
CAAGTAGCGTATGCGCTCACGCAACTGGTCCAGAACCTTGACCGAACGCAGCGGTGGTAACGGCGCAGTG
GCGGTTTTCATGGCTTGTTATGACTGTTTTTTTGGGGTACAGTCTATGCCTCGGGCATCCAAGCAGCAAG
CGCGTTACGCCGTGGGTCGATGTTTGATGTTATGGAGCAGCAACGATGTTACGCAGCAGGGCAGTCGCCC
TAAAACAAAGTTAAACATTATGAGGGAAGCGGTGATCGCCGAAGTATCGACTCAACTATCAGAGGTAGTT
GGCGTCATCGAGCGCCATCTCGAACCGACGTTGCTGGCCGTACATTTGTACGGCTCCGCAGTGGATGGCG
GCCTGAAGCCACACAGTGATATTGATTTGCTGGTTACGGTGACCGTAAGGCTTGATGAAACAACGCGGCG
AGCTTTGATCAACGACCTTTTGGAAACTTCGGCTTCCCCTGGAGAGAGCGAGATTCTCCGCGCTGTAGAA
GTCACCATTGTTGTGCACGACGACATCATTCCGTGGCGTTATCCAGCTAAGCGCGAACTGCAATTTGGAG
AATGGCAGCGCAATGACATTCTTGCAGGTATCTTCGAGCCAGCCACGATCGACATTGATCTGGCTATCTT
GCTGACAAAAGCAAGAGAACATAGCGTTGCCTTGGTAGGTCCAGCGGCGGAGGAACTCTTTGATCCGGTT
CCTGAACAGGATCTATTTGAGGCGCTAAATGAAACCTTAACGCTATGGAACTCGCCGCCCGACTGGGCTG
GCGATGAGCGAAATGTAGTGCTTACGTTGTCCCGCATTTGGTACAGCGCAGTAACCGGCAAAATCGCGCC
GAAGGATGTCGCTGCCGACTGGGCAATGGAGCGCCTGCCGGCCCAGTATCAGCCCGTCATACTTGAAGCT
AGACAGGCTTATCTTGGACAAGAAGAAGATCGCTTGGCCTCGCGCGCAGATCAGTTGGAAGAATTTGTCC
ACTACGTGAAAGGCGAGATCACCAAGGTAGTCGGCAAATAACCCTCGAGCCACCCATGACCAAAATCCCT
TAACGTGAGTTACGCGTCGTTCCACTGAGCGTCAGACCCCGTAGAAAAGATCAAAGGATCTTCTTGAGAT
CCTTTTTTTCTGCGCGTAATCTGCTGCTTGCAAACAAAAAAACCACCGCTACCAGCGGTGGTTTGTTTGC
CGGATCAAGAGCTACCAACTCTTTTTCCGAAGGTAACTGGCTTCAGCAGAGCGCAGATACCAAATACTGT
TCTTCTAGTGTAGCCGTAGTTAGGCCACCACTTCAAGAACTCTGTAGCACCGCCTACATACCTCGCTCTG
CTAATCCTGTTACCAGTGGCTGCTGCCAGTGGCGATAAGTCGTGTCTTACCGGGTTGGACTCAAGACGAT
AGTTACCGGATAAGGCGCAGCGGTCGGGCTGAACGGGGGGTTCGTGCACACAGCCCAGCTTGGAGCGAAC
GACCTACACCGAACTGAGATACCTACAGCGTGAGCTATGAGAAAGCGCCACGCTTCCCGAAGGGAGAAAG
GCGGACAGGTATCCGGTAAGCGGCAGGGTCGGAACAGGAGAGCGCACGAGGGAGCTTCCAGGGGGAAACG
CCTGGTATCTTTATAGTCCTGTCGGGTTTCGCCACCTCTGACTTGAGCGTCGATTTTTGTGATGCTCGTC
AGGGGGGCGGAGCCTATGGAAAAACGCCAGCAACGCGGCCTTTTTACGGTTCCTGGCCTTTTGCTGGCCT
TTTGCTCACATGTT
