>Addgene plasmid #81494 | pDONR223_FBXW7_p.A502V | depositor partial sequence | sequence record 154813 | Insert sequence
ATGAATCAGGAACTGCTCTCTGTGGGCAGCAAAAGACGACGAACTGGAGGCTCTCTGAGAGGTAACCCTT
CCTCAAGCCAGGTAGATGAAGAACAGATGAATCGTGTGGTAGAGGAGGAACAGCAACAGCAACTCAGACA
ACAAGAGGAGGAGCACACTGCAAGGAATGGTGAAGTTGTTGGAGTAGAACCTAGACCTGGAGGCCAAAAT
GATTCCCAGCAAGGACAGTTGGAAGAAAACAATAATAGATTTATTTCGGTAGATGAGGACTCCTCAGGAA
ACCAAGAAGAACAAGAGGAAGATGAAGAACATGCTGGTGAACAAGATGAGGAGGATGAGGAGGAGGAGGA
GATGGACCAGGAGAGTGACGATTTTGATCAGTCTGATGATAGTAGCAGAGAAGATGAACATACACATACT
AACAGTGTCACGAACTCCAGTAGTATTGTGGACCTGCCCGTTCACCAACTCTCCTCCCCATTCTATACAA
AAACAACAAAAATGAAAAGAAAGTTGGACCATGGTTCTGAGGTCCGCTCTTTTTCTTTGGGAAAGAAACC
ATGCAAAGTCTCAGAATATACAAGTACCACTGGGCTTGTACCATGTTCAGCAACACCAACAACTTTTGGG
GACCTCAGAGCAGCCAATGGCCAAGGGCAACAACGACGCCGAATTACATCTGTCCAGCCACCTACAGGCC
TCCAGGAATGGCTAAAAATGTTTCAGAGCTGGAGTGGACCAGAGAAATTGCTTGCTTTAGATGAACTCAT
TGATAGTTGTGAACCAACACAAGTAAAACATATGATGCAAGTGATAGAACCCCAGTTTCAACGAGACTTC
ATTTCATTGCTCCCTAAAGAGTTGGCACTCTATGTGCTTTCATTCCTGGAACCCAAAGACCTGCTACAAG
CAGCTCAGACATGTCGCTACTGGAGAATTTTGGCTGAAGACAACCTTCTCTGGAGAGAGAAATGCAAAGA
AGAGGGGATTGATGAACCATTGCACATCAAGAGAAGAAAAGTAATAAAACCAGGTTTCATACACAGTCCA
TGGAAAAGTGCATACATCAGACAGCACAGAATTGATACTAACTGGAGGCGAGGAGAACTCAAATCTCCTA
AGGTGCTGAAAGGACATGATGATCATGTGATCACATGCTTACAGTTTTGTGGTAACCGAATAGTTAGTGG
TTCTGATGACAACACTTTAAAAGTTTGGTCAGCAGTCACAGGCAAATGTCTGAGAACATTAGTGGGACAT
ACAGGTGGAGTATGGTCATCACAAATGAGAGACAACATCATCATTAGTGGATCTACAGATCGGACACTCA
AAGTGTGGAATGCAGAGACTGGAGAATGTATACACACCTTATATGGGCATACTTCCACTGTGCGTTGTAT
GCATCTTCATGAAAAAAGAGTTGTTAGCGGTTCTCGAGATGCCACTCTTAGGGTTTGGGATATTGAGACA
GGCCAGTGTTTACATGTTTTGATGGGTCATGTTGTAGCAGTCCGCTGTGTTCAATATGATGGCAGGAGGG
TTGTTAGTGGAGCATATGATTTTATGGTAAAGGTGTGGGATCCAGAGACTGAAACCTGTCTACACACGTT
GCAGGGGCATACTAATAGAGTCTATTCATTACAGTTTGATGGTATCCATGTGGTGAGTGGATCTCTTGAT
ACATCAATCCGTGTTTGGGATGTGGAGACAGGGAATTGCATTCACACGTTAACAGGGCACCAGTCGTTAA
CAAGTGGAATGGAACTCAAAGACAATATTCTTGTCTCTGGGAATGCAGATTCTACAGTTAAAATCTGGGA
TATCAAAACAGGACAGTGTTTACAAACATTGCAAGGTCCCAACAAGCATCAGAGTGCTGTGACCTGTTTA
CAGTTCAACAAGAACTTTGTAATTACCAGCTCAGATGATGGAACTGTAAAACTATGGGACTTGAAAACGG
GTGAATTTATTCGAAACCTAGTCACATTGGAGAGTGGGGGGAGTGGGGGAGTTGTGTGGCGGATCAGAGC
CTCAAACACAAAGCTGGTGTGTGCAGTTGGGAGTCGGAATGGGACTGAAGAAACCAAGCTGCTGGTGCTG
GACTTTGATGTGGACATGAAG
