>Addgene plasmid #81494 | pDONR223_FBXW7_p.A502V | addgene partial sequence | sequence record 156516 | M13-F20 5'-TGTAAAACGACGGCCAGT-3'
TTCGTTGCAACAAATTGATGAGCAATGCTTTTTTATAATGCCAACTTTGTACAAAAAAGTTGGCACCATG
AATCAGGAACTGCTCTCTGTGGGCAGCAAAAGACGACGAACTGGAGGCTCTCTGAGAGGTAACCCTTCCT
CAAGCCAGGTAGATGAAGAACAGATGAATCGTGTGGTAGAGGAGGAACAGCAACAGCAACTCAGACAACA
AGAGGAGGAGCACACTGCAAGGAATGGTGAAGTTGTTGGAGTAGAACCTAGACCTGGAGGCCAAAATGAT
TCCCAGCAAGGACAGTTGGAAGAAAACAATAATAGATTTATTTCGGTAGATGAGGACTCCTCAGGAAACC
AAGAAGAACAAGAGGAAGATGAAGAACATGCTGGTGAACAAGATGAGGAGGATGAGGAGGAGGAGGAGAT
GGACCAGGAGAGTGACGATTTTGATCAGTCTGATGATAGTAGCAGAGAAGATGAACATACACATACTAAC
AGTGTCACGAACTCCAGTAGTATTGTGGACCTGCCCGTTCACCAACTCTCCTCCCCATTCTATACAAAAA
CAACAAAAATGAAAAGAAAGTTGGACCATGGTTCTGAGGTCCGCTCTTTTTCTTTGGGAAAGAAACCATG
CAAAGTCTCAGAATATACAAGTACCACTGGGCTTGTACCATGTTCAGCAACACCAACAACTTTTGGGGAC
CTCAGAGCAGCCAATGGCCAAGGGCAACAACGACGCCGAATTACATCTGTCCAGCCACCTACAGGCCTCC
AGGAATGGCTAAAAATGTTTCAGAGCTGGAGTGGACCAGAGAAATTGCTTGCTTTAGATGAACTCATTGA
TAGTTGTGAACCAACACAAGTAAAACATATGATGCAAGTGATAGAACCCCAGTTTCAACGAGACTTCATT
TCATTGCTCCCTAAAGAGTTGGCACTCTATGTGCTTTCATTCCTGGAACCCAAAGACCTGCTACAAGCAG
CTCAGACATGTCGCTACTGGAGAATTTTGGCTGAAGACAACCTTCTCTGGAGAGAGAAATGCAAAGAAGA
GGGGATTGATGAACC
